>Addgene plasmid #210590 | pUB_SM-FLuc0_EMCV-Ren | addgene full sequence | sequence record 416804 | Addgene NGS Result
TGGAAGGGCTAATTCACTCCCAAAGAAGACAAGATATCCTTGATCTGTGGATCTACCACACACAAGGCTA
CTTCCCTGATTAGCAGAACTACACACCAGGGCCAGGGGTCAGATATCCACTGACCTTTGGATGGTGCTAC
AAGCTAGTACCAGTTGAGCCAGATAAGGTAGAAGAGGCCAATAAAGGAGAGAACACCAGCTTGTTACACC
CTGTGAGCCTGCATGGGATGGATGACCCGGAGAGAGAAGTGTTAGAGTGGAGGTTTGACAGCCGCCTAGC
ATTTCATCACGTGGCCCGAGAGCTGCATCCGGAGTACTTCAAGAACTGCTGATATCGAGCTTGCTACAAG
GGACTTTCCGCTGGGGACTTTCCAGGGAGGCGTGGCCTGGGCGGGACTGGGGAGTGGCGAGCCCTCAGAT
CCTGCATATAAGCAGCTGCTTTTTGCCTGTACTGGGTCTCTCTGGTTAGACCAGATCTGAGCCTGGGAGC
TCTCTGGCTAACTAGGGAACCCACTGCTTAAGCCTCAATAAAGCTTGCCTTGAGTGCTTCAAGTAGTGTG
TGCCCGTCTGTTGTGTGACTCTGGTAACTAGAGATCCCTCAGACCCTTTTAGTCAGTGTGGAAAATCTCT
AGCAGTGGCGCCCGAACAGGGACTTGAAAGCGAAAGGGAAACCAGAGGAGCTCTCTCGACGCAGGACTCG
GCTTGCTGAAGCGCGCACGGCAAGAGGCGAGGGGCGGCGACTGGTGAGTACGCCAAAAATTTTGACTAGC
GGAGGCTAGAAGGAGAGAGATGGGTGCGAGAGCGTCAGTATTAAGCGGGGGAGAATTAGATCGCGATGGG
AAAAAATTCGGTTAAGGCCAGGGGGAAAGAAAAAATATAAATTAAAACATATAGTATGGGCAAGCAGGGA
GCTAGAACGATTCGCAGTTAATCCTGGCCTGTTAGAAACATCAGAAGGCTGTAGACAAATACTGGGACAG
CTACAACCATCCCTTCAGACAGGATCAGAAGAACTTAGATCATTATATAATACAGTAGCAACCCTCTATT
GTGTGCATCAAAGGATAGAGATAAAAGACACCAAGGAAGCTTTAGACAAGATAGAGGAAGAGCAAAACAA
AAGTAAGACCACCGCACAGCAAGCGGCCGGCCGCTGATCTTCAGACCTGGAGGAGGAGATATGAGGGACA
ATTGGAGAAGTGAATTATATAAATATAAAGTAGTAAAAATTGAACCATTAGGAGTAGCACCCACCAAGGC
AAAGAGAAGAGTGGTGCAGAGAGAAAAAAGAGCAGTGGGAATAGGAGCTTTGTTCCTTGGGTTCTTGGGA
GCAGCAGGAAGCACTATGGGCGCAGCGTCAATGACGCTGACGGTACAGGCCAGACAATTATTGTCTGGTA
TAGTGCAGCAGCAGAACAATTTGCTGAGGGCTATTGAGGCGCAACAGCATCTGTTGCAACTCACAGTCTG
GGGCATCAAGCAGCTCCAGGCAAGAATCCTGGCTGTGGAAAGATACCTAAAGGATCAACAGCTCCTGGGG
ATTTGGGGTTGCTCTGGAAAACTCATTTGCACCACTGCTGTGCCTTGGAATGCTAGTTGGAGTAATAAAT
CTCTGGAACAGATTTGGAATCACACGACCTGGATGGAGTGGGACAGAGAAATTAACAATTACACAAGCTT
AATACACTCCTTAATTGAAGAATCGCAAAACCAGCAAGAAAAGAATGAACAAGAATTATTGGAATTAGAT
AAATGGGCAAGTTTGTGGAATTGGTTTAACATAACAAATTGGCTGTGGTATATAAAATTATTCATAATGA
TAGTAGGAGGCTTGGTAGGTTTAAGAATAGTTTTTGCTGTACTTTCTATAGTGAATAGAGTTAGGCAGGG
ATATTCACCATTATCGTTTCAGACCCACCTCCCAACCCCGAGGGGACCCGACAGGCCCGAAGGAATAGAA
GAAGAAGGTGGAGAGAGAGACAGAGACAGATCCATTCGATTAGTGAACGGATCTCGACGGTATCGCCGAA
TTCACAAATGGCAGTATTCATCCACAATTTTAAAAGAAAAGGGGGGATTGGGGGGTACAGTGCAGGGGAA
AGAATAGTAGACATAATAGCAACAGACATACAAACTAAAGAATTACAAAAACAAATTACAAAAATTCAAA
ATTTTCGGGTTTATTACAGGGACAGCAGAGATCCAGTTTGGACTAGTGGCCTCCGCGCCGGGTTTTGGCG
CCTCCCGCGGGCGCCCCCCTCCTCACGGCGAGCGCTGCCACGTCAGACGAAGGGCGCAGCGAGCGTCCTG
ATCCTTCCGCCCGGACGCTCAGGACAGCGGCCCGCTGCTCATAAGACTCGGCCTTAGAACCCCAGTATCA
GCAGAAGGACATTTTAGGACGGGACTTGGGTGACTCTAGGGCACTGGTTTTCTTTCCAGAGAGCGGAACA
GGCGAGGAAAAGTAGTCCCTTCTCGGCGATTCTGCGGAGGGATCTCCGTGGGGCGGTGAACGCCGATGAT
TATATAAGGACGCGCCGGGTGTGGCACAGCTAGTTCCGTCGCAGCCGGGATTTGGGTCGCGGTTCTTGTT
TGTGGATCGCTGTGATCGTCACTTGGCGGCCGCCACCATGGACTACAAGGACGACGACGACAAAGGTGAC
TACAAAGATGATGACGATAAAGGCGACTATAAGGACGATGACGACAAGGGCGGAAACTCACTGATCAAGG
AAAACATGCGGATGAAGGTGGTGATGGAGGGCTCCGTGAATGGTCACCAGTTCAAGTGCACCGGAGAGGG
AGAGGGAAACCCGTACATGGGAACTCAGACCATGCGCATTAAGGTCATCGAAGGAGGTCCGCTGCCGTTC
GCTTTCGATATCCTGGCCACTTCGTTCGGAGGAGGGTCGCGCACGTTCATCAAGTACCCGAAGGGAATCC
CGGACTTCTTTAAGCAGTCATTCCCGGAAGGATTCACTTGGGAACGGGTGACCCGGTATGAAGATGGAGG
TGTGGTGACTGTCATGCAAGATACTTCGCTGGAGGATGGGTGCCTCGTGTACCACGTCCAAGTCCGCGGA
GTGAATTTCCCGTCCAACGGACCAGTGATGCAGAAAAAGACGAAGGGTTGGGAACCTAATACTGAAATGA
TGTACCCCGCAGACGGAGGGCTGAGGGGCTACACCCACATGGCGCTGAAGGTCGACGGAGGAGATTACAA
GGATGACGACGATAAGCAACAAGATTACAAAGACGATGATGACAAGGGCCAGCAGGGCGACTACAAGGAC
GACGACGACAAGCAGCAGGACTACAAAGATGACGATGATAAAGGAGGAGGACATCTGTCCTGTTCGTTCG
TGACCACCTACAGATCAAAGAAAACCGTGGGAAACATCAAGATGCCGGGCATTCATGCCGTCGACCACCG
CCTGGAGCGGCTCGAAGAATCAGACAATGAGATGTTCGTCGTGCAAAGAGAACATGCCGTGGCCAAGTTC
GCGGGACTGGGAGGCGGTGGAGGCGATTACAAAGACGATGATGACAAGGGTGACTATAAAGACGACGATG
ACAAAGGGGATTACAAGGATGATGATGATAAGGGAGGCGGTGGATCAGGTGGAGGAGGTTCACTGCAGGA
AGATGCGAAGAATATAAAGAAGGGACCCGCGCCTTTTTATCCCCTAGAAGATGGAACCGCGGGAGAACAA
CTACATAAGGCAATGAAGAGATATGCACTAGTACCTGGAACAATAGCATTTACAGATGCACATATAGAAG
TCGATATAACGTATGCGGAATATTTTGAAATGTCCGTCCGTCTCGCAGAAGCGATGAAGAGATATGGGCT
AAATACAAATCATAGAATAGTCGTATGTAGTGAAAATTCTCTTCAATTTTTTATGCCTGTCCTCGGGGCG
CTATTTATAGGAGTCGCAGTCGCGCCCGCGAATGATATATATAATGAACGTGAACTCCTCAATAGTATGG
GAATATCGCAACCTACCGTAGTATTTGTATCCAAGAAGGGGCTCCAAAAGATACTCAATGTCCAAAAGAA
GCTCCCCATAATCCAAAAGATCATAATAATGGATTCTAAGACGGATTATCAAGGATTTCAATCGATGTAT
ACGTTTGTCACATCTCATCTACCTCCCGGATTTAATGAATATGATTTTGTCCCTGAATCCTTTGATAGGG
ATAAGACAATAGCACTAATAATGAATTCCTCTGGATCTACCGGACTTCCTAAGGGGGTCGCACTTCCTCA
TAGAACCGCATGTGTCAGATTTTCGCATGCGAGAGATCCTATATTTGGCAATCAAATAATACCTGATACA
GCGATACTTAGTGTCGTCCCTTTTCATCATGGGTTTGGAATGTTTACTACACTCGGATATTTCATATGTG
GATTTCGCGTCGTCCTCATGTATAGATTTGAAGAAGAACTCTTTCTAAGGTCCCTTCAAGATTATAAGAT
ACAAAGTGCGCTCCTCGTCCCTACCCTATTCTCCTTTTTTGCAAAGAGTACCCTTATAGATAAGTATGAT
CTTTCTAATCTACATGAAATAGCATCTGGGGGAGCGCCCCTCTCTAAGGAAGTCGGGGAAGCGGTAGCAA
AGAGGTTTCATCTACCTGGGATAAGGCAAGGATATGGGCTCACAGAAACCACAAGTGCGATACTAATAAC
ACCCGAAGGGGATGATAAGCCTGGAGCGGTCGGGAAGGTAGTACCCTTTTTTGAAGCGAAGGTCGTAGAT
CTTGATACCGGGAAGACGCTTGGAGTCAATCAAAGAGGGGAACTCTGTGTCAGAGGACCTATGATAATGT
CCGGATATGTAAATAATCCCGAAGCGACCAATGCGCTAATAGATAAGGATGGATGGCTACATTCTGGAGA
TATAGCGTATTGGGATGAAGATGAACATTTTTTTATAGTTGACCGCCTAAAGTCTCTCATAAAGTATAAG
GGGTATCAAGTAGCACCCGCAGAACTTGAATCCATACTACTCCAACATCCCAATATATTTGATGCAGGGG
TCGCAGGACTTCCCGATGATGATGCGGGGGAACTTCCCGCAGCGGTCGTCGTCCTCGAACATGGAAAGAC
GATGACGGAAAAGGAAATAGTAGATTATGTCGCAAGTCAAGTAACAACCGCGAAGAAGCTTCGCGGAGGA
GTCGTATTTGTCGACGAAGTACCCAAGGGGCTTACCGGAAAGCTCGATGCAAGAAAGATAAGAGAAATAC
TCATAAAGGCAAAGAAGGGGGGAAAGATAGCAGTATAAGGAGACCCAAGCTGGCTAGCGAGGGCCCGGAA
ACCTGGCCCTGTCTTCTTGACGAGCATTCCTAGGGGTCTTTCCCCTCTCGCCAAAGGAATGCAAGGTCTG
TTGAATGTCGTGAAGGAAGCAGTTCCTCTGGAAGCTTCTTGAAGACAAACAACGTCTGTAGCGACCCTTT
GCAGGCAGCGGAACCCCCCACCTGGCGACAGGTGCCTCTGCGGCCAAAAGCCACGTGTATAAGATACACC
TGCAAAGGCGGCACAACCCCAGTGCCACGTTGTGAGTTGGATAGTTGTGGAAAGAGTCAAATGGCTCTCC
TCAAGCGTATTCAACAAGGGGCTGAAGGATGCCCAGAAGGTACCCCATTGTATGGGATCTGATCTGGGGC
CTCGGTGCACATGCTTTACATGTGTTTAGTCGAGGTTAAAAAAACGTCTAGGCCCCCCGAACCACGGGGA
CGTGGTTTTCCTTTGAAAAACACGATGATAAGCTAGCGCGGCCGCCACCATGACCAGCAAGGTGTACGAC
CCCGAGCAGCGCAAGCGCATGATCACCGGCCCCCAGTGGTGGGCCCGCTGCAAGCAGATGAACGTGCTGG
ACAGCTTCATCAACTACTACGACAGCGAGAAGCACGCCGAGAACGCCGTGATCTTCCTGCACGGCAACGC
CGCCAGCAGCTACCTGTGGCGCCACGTGGTGCCCCACATCGAGCCCGTGGCCCGCTGCATCATCCCCGAC
CTGATCGGCATGGGCAAGAGCGGCAAGAGCGGCAACGGCAGCTACCGCCTGCTGGACCACTACAAGTACC
TGACCGCCTGGTTCGAGCTGCTGAACCTGCCCAAGAAGATCATCTTCGTGGGCCACGACTGGGGCGCCTG
CCTGGCCTTCCACTACAGCTACGAGCACCAGGACAAGATCAAGGCCATCGTGCACGCCGAGAGCGTGGTG
GACGTGATCGAGAGCTGGGACGAGTGGCCCGACATCGAGGAGGACATCGCCCTGATCAAGAGCGAGGAGG
GCGAGAAGATGGTGCTGGAGAACAACTTCTTCGTGGAGACCATGCTGCCCAGCAAGATCATGCGCAAGCT
GGAGCCCGAGGAGTTCGCCGCCTACCTGGAGCCCTTCAAGGAGAAGGGCGAGGTGCGCCGCCCCACCCTG
AGCTGGCCCCGCGAGATCCCCCTGGTGAAGGGCGGCAAGCCCGACGTGGTGCAGATCGTGCGCAACTACA
ACGCCTACCTGCGCGCCAGCGACGACCTGCCCAAGATGTTCATCGAGAGCGACCCCGGCTTCTTCAGCAA
CGCCATCGTGGAGGGCGCCAAGAAGTTCCCCAACACCGAGTTCGTGAAGGTGAAGGGCCTGCACTTCAGC
CAGGAGGACGCCCCCGACGAGATGGGCAAGTACATCAAGAGCTTCGTGGAGCGCGTGCTGAAGAACGAGC
AGTAACTAGGCGGACTGTTACTGAGCTGCGTTTTACACCCTTTCTTTGACAAAACCTAACTTGCGCAGAA
AAAAAAAAAATAAGAGACAACATTGGCATGGCTTTGTTTTTTTAAATTTTTTTTAAAGTTTTTTTTTTTT
TTTTTTTTTTTTAAGTTTTTTTGTTTTGTTTTGGCGCTTTTGACTCAGGATTTAAAAACTGGAACGGTGA
AGGCGACAGCAGTTGGTTGGAGCAAACATCCCCCAAAGTTCTACAAATGTGGCTGAGGACTTTGTACATT
GTTTTGTTTTTTTTTTTTTTGGTTTTGTCTTTTTTTAATAGTCATTCCAAGTATCCATGAAATAAGTGGT
TACAGGAAGTCCCTCACCCTCCCAAAAGCCACCCCCACTCCTAAGAGGAGGATGGTCGCGTCCATGCCCT
GAGTCCACCCCGGGGAAGGTGACAACCGGTAACCTACAAACGGGTGGAGGATCACCCCACCCGACACTTC
ACAATCAAGGGGTACAATACACAAGGGTGGAGGAACACCCCACCCTCCAGACACATTACACAGAAATCCA
ATCAAACAGAAGCACCATCAGGGCTTCTGCTACCAAATTTATCTCAAAAAACTACAACAAGGAATCACCA
TCAGGGATTCCCTGTGCAATATACGTCAAACGAGGGCCACGACGGGAGGACGATCACGCCTCCCGAATAT
CGGCATGTCTGGCTTTCGAATTCAGTGCGTGGAGCATCAGCCCACGCAGCCAATCAGAGTCGAATACAAG
TCGACTTTCGCGAAGAGCATCAGCCTTCGCGCCATTCTTACACAAACCACACTCTCCCCTACAGGAACAG
CATCAGCGTTCCTGCCCAGTACCCAACTCAAGAAAATTTATGTCCCCATGCAGCATCAGCGCATGGGCCC
CAAGAATACATCCCCAACAAAATCACATCCGAGCACCAACAGGGCTCGGAGTGTTGTTTCTTGTCCAACT
GGACAAACCCTCCATGGACCATCAGGCCATGGACTCTCACCAACAAGACAAAAACTACTCTTCTCGAAGC
AGCATCAGCGCTTCGAAACACTCGAGCATACATTGTGCCTATTTCTTGGGTGGACGATCACGCCACCCAT
GCTCTCACGAATTTCAAAACACGGACAAGGACGAGCACCACCAGGGCTCGTCGTTCCACGTCCAATACGA
TTACTTACCTTTCGGGATCACGATCACGGATCCCGCAGCTACATCACTTCCACTCAGGACATTCAAGCAT
GCACGATCACGGCATGCTCCACAAGTCTCAACCACAGAAACTACCAAATGGGTTCAGCACCAGCGAACCC
ACTCCTACCTCAAACCTCTTCCCACAAAACTGGCAAGCAGGATCACCGCTTGCCCATTCCAACATACCAA
ATCAAAAACAATTACTGGTACAGCATCAGCGTACCAGCCCACATCTCTCACTACTATCAAAAACCAAACC
GTTCAGCAACAGCGAACGGTACACACGGAAAAATCAACTGGTTTACAAATACGAAAGACGATCACGCTTT
CGTCCAGCGCAAACTATTACGAAAAACATCCGACGGGAAGAGCAACAGCCTTCCCGCGGCGGAAAACCTC
ACAAAAACACGACAAACGGATGCACGAACACGGCATCCGCCGACAACCCACAAACTTACAACCAGGCAAA
CGGTGCAGGATCACCGCACCGTACATCAAACACCTCAGATCTCATATCGATAGATCCTAATCAACCTCTG
GATTACAAAATTTGTGAAAGATTGACTGGTATTCTTAACTATGTTGCTCCTTTTACGCTATGTGGATACG
CTGCTTTAATGCCTTTGTATCATGCTATTGCTTCCCGTATGGCTTTCATTTTCTCCTCCTTGTATAAATC
CTGGTTGCTGTCTCTTTATGAGGAGTTGTGGCCCGTTGTCAGGCAACGTGGCGTGGTGTGCACTGTGTTT
GCTGACGCAACCCCCACTGGTTGGGGCATTGCCACCACCTGTCAGCTCCTTTCCGGGACTTTCGCTTTCC
CCCTCCCTATTGCCACGGCGGAACTCATCGCCGCCTGCCTTGCCCGCTGCTGGACAGGGGCTCGGCTGTT
GGGCACTGACAATTCCGTGGTGTTGTCGGGGAAATCATCGTCCTTTCCTTGGCTGCTCGCCTGTGTTGCC
ACCTGGATTCTGCGCGGGACGTCCTTCTGCTACGTCCCTTCGGCCCTCAATCCAGCGGACCTTCCTTCCC
GCGGCCTGCTGCCGGCTCTGCGGCCTCTTCCGCGTCTTCGCCTTCGCCCTCAGACGAGTCGGATCTCCCT
TTGGGCCGCCTCCCCGCCTGAGATCCTTTAAGACCAATGACTTACAAGGCAGCTGTAGATCTTAGCCACT
TTTTAAAAGAAAAGGGGGGACTGGAAGGGCTAATTCACTCCCAACGAAGACAAGATCTGCTTTTTGCTTG
TACTGGGTCTCTCTGGTTAGACCAGATCTGAGCCTGGGAGCTCTCTGGCTAACTAGGGAACCCACTGCTT
AAGCCTCAATAAAGCTTGCCTTGAGTGCTTCAAGTAGTGTGTGCCCGTCTGTTGTGTGACTCTGGTAACT
AGAGATCCCTCAGACCCTTTTAGTCAGTGTGGAAAATCTCTAGCAGTAGTAGTTCATGTCATCTTATTAT
TCAGTATTTATAACTTGCAAAGAAATGAATATCAGAGAGTGAGAGGCCCGGGTTAATTAAGGAAAGGGCT
AGATCATTCTTGAAGACGAAAGGGCCTCGTGATACGCCTATTTTTATAGGTTAATGTCATGATAATAATG
GTTTCTTAGACGTCAGGTGGCACTTTTCGGGGAAATGTGCGCGGAACCCCTATTTGTTTATTTTTCTAAA
TACATTCAAATATGTATCCGCTCATGAGACAATAACCCTGATAAATGCTTCAATAATATTGAAAAAGGAA
GAGTATGAGTATTCAACATTTCCGTGTCGCCCTTATTCCCTTTTTTGCGGCATTTTGCCTTCCTGTTTTT
GCTCACCCAGAAACGCTGGTGAAAGTAAAAGATGCTGAAGATCAGTTGGGTGCACGAGTGGGTTACATCG
AACTGGATCTCAACAGCGGTAAGATCCTTGAGAGTTTTCGCCCCGAAGAACGTTTTCCAATGATGAGCAC
TTTTAAAGTTCTGCTATGTGGCGCGGTATTATCCCGTGTTGACGCCGGGCAAGAGCAACTCGGTCGCCGC
ATACACTATTCTCAGAATGACTTGGTTGAGTACTCACCAGTCACAGAAAAGCATCTTACGGATGGCATGA
CAGTAAGAGAATTATGCAGTGCTGCCATAACCATGAGTGATAACACTGCGGCCAACTTACTTCTGACAAC
GATCGGAGGACCGAAGGAGCTAACCGCTTTTTTGCACAACATGGGGGATCATGTAACTCGCCTTGATCGT
TGGGAACCGGAGCTGAATGAAGCCATACCAAACGACGAGCGTGACACCACGATGCCTGTAGCAATGGCAA
CAACGTTGCGCAAACTATTAACTGGCGAACTACTTACTCTAGCTTCCCGGCAACAATTAATAGACTGGAT
GGAGGCGGATAAAGTTGCAGGACCACTTCTGCGCTCGGCCCTTCCGGCTGGCTGGTTTATTGCTGATAAA
TCTGGAGCCGGTGAGCGTGGGTCTCGCGGTATCATTGCAGCACTGGGGCCAGATGGTAAGCCCTCCCGTA
TCGTAGTTATCTACACGACGGGGAGTCAGGCAACTATGGATGAACGAAATAGACAGATCGCTGAGATAGG
TGCCTCACTGATTAAGCATTGGTAACTGTCAGACCAAGTTTACTCATATATACTTTAGATTGATTTAAAA
CTTCATTTTTAATTTAAAAGGATCTAGGTGAAGATCCTTTTTGATAATCTCATGACCAAAATCCCTTAAC
GTGAGTTTTCGTTCCACTGAGCGTCAGACCCCGTAGAAAAGATCAAAGGATCTTCTTGAGATCCTTTTTT
TCTGCGCGTAATCTGCTGCTTGCAAACAAAAAAACCACCGCTACCAGCGGTGGTTTGTTTGCCGGATCAA
GAGCTACCAACTCTTTTTCCGAAGGTAACTGGCTTCAGCAGAGCGCAGATACCAAATACTGTTCTTCTAG
TGTAGCCGTAGTTAGGCCACCACTTCAAGAACTCTGTAGCACCGCCTACATACCTCGCTCTGCTAATCCT
GTTACCAGTGGCTGCTGCCAGTGGCGATAAGTCGTGTCTTACCGGGTTGGACTCAAGACGATAGTTACCG
GATAAGGCGCAGCGGTCGGGCTGAACGGGGGGTTCGTGCACACAGCCCAGCTTGGAGCGAACGACCTACA
CCGAACTGAGATACCTACAGCGTGAGCTATGAGAAAGCGCCACGCTTCCCGAAGGGAGAAAGGCGGACAG
GTATCCGGTAAGCGGCAGGGTCGGAACAGGAGAGCGCACGAGGGAGCTTCCAGGGGGAAACGCCTGGTAT
CTTTATAGTCCTGTCGGGTTTCGCCACCTCTGACTTGAGCGTCGATTTTTGTGATGCTCGTCAGGGGGGC
GGAGCCTATGGAAAAACGCCAGCAACGCGGCCTTTTTACGGTTCCTGGCCTTTTGCTGGCCTTTTGCTCA
CATGTTCTTTCCTGCGTTATCCCCTGATTCTGTGGATAACCGTATTACCGCCTTTGAGTGAGCTGATACC
GCTCGCCGCAGCCGAACGACCGAGCGCAGCGAGTCAGTGAGCGAGGAAGCGGAAGAGCGCCCAATACGCA
AACCGCCTCTCCCCGCGCGTTGGCCGATTCATTAATGCAGCAAGCTCATGGCTGACTAATTTTTTTTATT
TATGCAGAGGCCGAGGCCGCCTCGGCCTCTGAGCTATTCCAGAAGTAGTGAGGAGGCTTTTTTGGAGGCC
TAGGCTTTTGCAAAAAGCTCCCCGTGGCACGACAGGTTTCCCGACTGGAAAGCGGGCAGTGAGCGCAACG
CAATTAATGTGAGTTAGCTCACTCATTAGGCACCCCAGGCTTTACACTTTATGCTTCCGGCTCGTATGTT
GTGTGGAATTGTGAGCGGATAACAATTTCACACAGGAAACAGCTATGACATGATTACGAATTTCACAAAT
AAAGCATTTTTTTCACTGCATTCTAGTTGTGGTTTGTCCAAACTCATCAATGTATCTTATCATGTCTGGA
TCAACTGGATAACTCAAGCTAACCAAAATCATCCCAAACTTCCCACCCCATACCCTATTACCACTGCCAA
TTACCTGTGGTTTCATTTACTCTAAACCTGTGATTCCTCTGAATTATTTTCATTTTAAAGAAATTGTATT
TGTTAAATATGTACTACAAACTTAGTAGT
Features (pLannotate 1.2.2; 29 found; start..end, strand, type, name):
    377..634     +  LTR            5' LTR (truncated): truncated 5' long terminal repeat (LTR) from HIV-1
    681..806     +  misc_feature   HIV-1 Ψ: packaging signal of human immunodeficiency virus type 1
    790..1128    +  CDS            HIV-1 gag (fragment): gag protein from human immunodeficiency virus 1; gag
   1303..1536    +  misc_feature   RRE: The Rev response element (RRE) of HIV-1 allows for Rev-dependent mRNA export from the nucleus to the cytoplasm.
   1913..2013    +  CDS            Rev (fragment): human immunodeficiency virus 1 (HIV-1) Rev protein; rev; enhances nuclear export of unspliced and incompletely spliced viral mRNAs
   2058..2175    +  misc_feature   cPPT/CTS: central polypurine tract and central termination sequence of HIV-1
   2218..2616    +  promoter       UbC promoter: human ubiquitin C promoter
   2628..2653    +  CDS            5xFLAG (fragment): five tandem FLAG® epitope tags
   2658..2681    +  CDS            3xFLAG (fragment): three tandem FLAG® epitope tags
   2685..2709    +  CDS            3xFLAG (fragment): three tandem FLAG® epitope tags
   2712..3518    +  CDS            mRuby2: mRuby2 is a basic (constitutively fluorescent) red fluorescent protein published in 2012, derived from Entacmaea quadricolor. It has moderate acid sensitivity.
   3579..3603    +  CDS            2xFLAG (fragment): two tandem FLAG® epitope tags
   3639..5276    +  CDS            LUCI_PHOPY: Experimental evidence at protein level: Swiss-Prot protein existence level 1. Produces green light with a wavelength of 562 nm. From Photinus pyralis (Common eastern firefly) (Lampyris pyralis).
   5309..5771    +  misc_feature   IRES: internal ribosome entry site (IRES) of the encephalomyocarditis virus (EMCV)
   5790..6722    +  CDS            LUCI_RENRE: Experimental evidence at protein level: Swiss-Prot protein existence level 1. Upon binding the substrate, the enzyme catalyzes an oxygenation, producing a very short-lived hydroperoxide that cyclizes into a dioxetanone structure, which collapses, releasing a CO(2) molecule. The spontaneous breakdown of the dioxetanone releases the energy (about 50 kcal/mole) that is necessary to generate the excited state of the coelenteramide product, which is the singlet form of the monoanion. In vivo the product undergoes the process of nonradiative energy transfer to an accessory protein, a green fluoresce
   8459..9047    +  misc_feature   WPRE: woodchuck hepatitis virus posttranscriptional regulatory element
   9055..9120    +  CDS            nef (fragment): NEF_HV1Z2 - Experimental evidence at protein level: Swiss-Prot protein existence level 1. Extracellular Nef protein targets CD4(+) T-lymphocytes for apoptosis by interacting with CXCR4 surface receptors. From Human immunodeficiency virus type 1 group M subtype D (isolate Z2/CDC-Z34) (HIV-1).
   9122..9355    +  LTR            3' LTR (ΔU3): self-inactivating 3' long terminal repeat (LTR) from HIV-1
   9560..9664    +  promoter       AmpR promoter: bla
   9665..10525   +  CDS            AmpR: β-lactamase; bla; confers resistance to ampicillin, carbenicillin, and related antibiotics
  10696..11284   +  rep_origin     ori: high-copy-number ColE1/pMB1/pBR322/pUC origin of replication
  11467..11521   +  CDS            lacI (fragment): lac repressor; lacI; The lac repressor binds to the lac operator to inhibit transcription in E. coli. This inhibition can be relieved by adding lactose or isopropyl-β-D-thiogalactopyranoside (IPTG).
  11527..11620   +  rep_origin     SV40 ori (fragment): SV40 origin of replication
  11645..11682   +  CDS            lacI (fragment): lac repressor; lacI; The lac repressor binds to the lac operator to inhibit transcription in E. coli. This inhibition can be relieved by adding lactose or isopropyl-β-D-thiogalactopyranoside (IPTG).
  11695..11716   +  protein_bind   CAP binding site: CAP binding activates transcription in the presence of cAMP. E. coli catabolite activator protein
  11731..11761   +  promoter       lac promoter: promoter for the E. coli lac operon
  11765..11787   +  protein_bind   lac operator (fragment): The lac repressor binds to the lac operator to inhibit transcription in E. coli. This inhibition can be relieved by adding lactose or isopropyl-β-D-thiogalactopyranoside (IPTG). lac repressor encoded by lacI
  11819..11902   +  polyA_signal   SV40 poly(A) signal (fragment): SV40 polyadenylation signal
  12069..329     +  CDS            nef (fragment) (across the origin): NEF_HV1BR - Experimental evidence at protein level: Swiss-Prot protein existence level 1. Extracellular Nef protein targets CD4(+) T-lymphocytes for apoptosis by interacting with CXCR4 surface receptors (PubMed:14990729). From Human immunodeficiency virus type 1 group M subtype B (isolate BRU/LAI) (HIV-1).
