[The description below was written by a language model from this plasmid's Addgene catalogue record and pLannotate feature annotations shown in this document.]
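Description:
pUB_SM-FLuc0_EMCV-Ren is a roughly 12 kb mammalian expression and luciferase reporter plasmid on the pUB backbone. It is propagated in E. coli through a high-copy ColE1/pUC-type origin with ampicillin selection (AmpR). Although catalogued only as a mammalian expression vector, the feature table shows that the backbone has HIV-1 lentiviral transfer-vector architecture. It carries a truncated 5' LTR, the Ψ packaging signal with a gag fragment, RRE, cPPT/CTS, a WPRE and a self-inactivating ΔU3 3' LTR. The record does not say whether the plasmid is used for viral packaging or only for transfection.

The payload is a bicistronic dual-luciferase cassette driven by the human ubiquitin C promoter. The first cistron encodes firefly luciferase recoded with nonoptimal synonymous codons, fused at its N terminus to a FLAG "spaghetti monster" tag. This tag is a fluorescent-protein-like scaffold studded with multiple FLAG epitopes. The annotation software reports it as several FLAG fragments flanking a match to mRuby2, which probably reflects scaffold similarity rather than a functional red reporter. Downstream, an EMCV IRES directs cap-independent translation of a codon-optimal Renilla luciferase from the same transcript. Renilla output can therefore serve as an internal control for mRNA level against which cap-dependent firefly translation is compared. About 1.7 kb between the Renilla coding sequence and the WPRE is unannotated, and its content is not stated in the record.

The associated study concerns how synonymous codon usage regulates translation initiation. This construct appears to be the nonoptimal-codon reporter for luciferase assays, and the multi-epitope tag is suited to sensitive detection of the reporter protein.
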