Addgene plasmid #210590: pUB_SM-FLuc0_EMCV-Ren
Purpose: Expresses SM(FLAG)-nonoptimal Firefly luciferase, and EMCVIRES-driven Renilla luciferase
Depositing lab: Olivia Rissland. Depositing organization: University of Colorado Denver and Anschutz Medical Campus. Publication: Synonymous codon usage regulates translation initiation. Barrington CL, Galindo G, Koch AL, Horton ER, Morrison EJ, Tisa S, Stasevich TJ, Rissland OS. Cell Rep. 2023 Dec 26;42(12):113413. doi: 10.1016/j.celrep.2023.113413. Epub 2023 Dec 12. PubMed 38096059.
Backbone
  Vector backbone: pUB
  Total vector size (bp): 12075
  Vector type: Mammalian Expression, Luciferase
Growth in bacteria
  Bacterial resistance: Ampicillin, 100 μg/mL
  Growth temperature: 37°C
  Growth strain: NEB Stable
  Copy number: High Copy
Gene/Insert 1
  Gene/Insert name: Spaghetti monster (FLAG)-nonoptimal FLuc (alt names: Firefly; FLuc)
  Insert size (bp): 2661
  Promoter: UBC human
  Tag / fusion protein: Spaghetti monster (FLAG) (N terminal on insert)
  Cloning method: Gibson Cloning
  Sequencing primers: 5′ UBC_F; 3′ GCATTCCTTTGGCGAGAG
Gene/Insert 2
  Gene/Insert name: Optimal Renilla luciferase (alt names: Renilla; RLuc)
  Insert size (bp): 936
  Promoter: EMCV IRES
  Cloning method: Gibson Cloning
  Sequencing primers: 5′ TGGCTCTCCTCAAGCGTATT; 3′ CGCAAGTTAGGTTTTGTCAAAGAAAG
Terms and licenses: Academic/Nonprofit Terms; Industry Terms: Not Available to Industry
How to cite: pUB_SM-FLuc0_EMCV-Ren was a gift from Olivia Rissland (Addgene plasmid # 210590 ; http://n2t.net/addgene:210590 ; RRID:Addgene_210590)
